>Addgene plasmid #205656 | LMAPEW | addgene full sequence | sequence record 430338 | Addgene NGS Result
TGGAAGGGCTAATTCACTCCCAAAGAAGACAAGATATCCTTGATCTGTGGATCTACCACACACAAGGCTA
CTTCCCTGATTAGCAGAACTACACACCAGGGCCAGGGGTCAGATATCCACTGACCTTTGGATGGTGCTAC
AAGCTAGTACCAGTTGAGCCAGATAAGGTAGAAGAGGCCAATAAAGGAGAGAACACCAGCTTGTTACACC
CTGTGAGCCTGCATGGGATGGATGACCCGGAGAGAGAAGTGTTAGAGTGGAGGTTTGACAGCCGCCTAGC
ATTTCATCACGTGGCCCGAGAGCTGCATCCGGAGTACTTCAAGAACTGCTGATATCGAGCTTGCTACAAG
GGACTTTCCGCTGGGGACTTTCCAGGGAGGCGTGGCCTGGGCGGGACTGGGGAGTGGCGAGCCCTCAGAT
CCTGCATATAAGCAGCTGCTTTTTGCCTGTACTGGGTCTCTCTGGTTAGACCAGATCTGAGCCTGGGAGC
TCTCTGGCTAACTAGGGAACCCACTGCTTAAGCCTCAATAAAGCTTGCCTTGAGTGCTTCAAGTAGTGTG
TGCCCGTCTGTTGTGTGACTCTGGTAACTAGAGATCCCTCAGACCCTTTTAGTCAGTGTGGAAAATCTCT
AGCAGTGGCGCCCGAACAGGGACTTGAAAGCGAAAGGGAAACCAGAGGAGCTCTCTCGACGCAGGACTCG
GCTTGCTGAAGCGCGCACGGCAAGAGGCGAGGGGCGGCGACTGGTGAGTACGCCAAAAATTTTGACTAGC
GGAGGCTAGAAGGAGAGAGATGGGTGCGAGAGCGTCAGTATTAAGCGGGGGAGAATTAGATCGCGATGGG
AAAAAATTCGGTTAAGGCCAGGGGGAAAGAAAAAATATAAATTAAAACATATAGTATGGGCAAGCAGGGA
GCTAGAACGATTCGCAGTTAATCCTGGCCTGTTAGAAACATCAGAAGGCTGTAGACAAATACTGGGACAG
CTACAACCATCCCTTCAGACAGGATCAGAAGAACTTAGATCATTATATAATACAGTAGCAACCCTCTATT
GTGTGCATCAAAGGATAGAGATAAAAGACACCAAGGAAGCTTTAGACAAGATAGAGGAAGAGCAAAACAA
AAGTAAGACCACCGCACAGCAAGCGGCCGGCCGCTGATCTTCAGACCTGGAGGAGGAGATATGAGGGACA
ATTGGAGAAGTGAATTATATAAATATAAAGTAGTAAAAATTGAACCATTAGGAGTAGCACCCACCAAGGC
AAAGAGAAGAGTGGTGCAGAGAGAAAAAAGAGCAGTGGGAATAGGAGCTTTGTTCCTTGGGTTCTTGGGA
GCAGCAGGAAGCACTATGGGCGCAGCGTCAATGACGCTGACGGTACAGGCCAGACAATTATTGTCTGGTA
TAGTGCAGCAGCAGAACAATTTGCTGAGGGCTATTGAGGCGCAACAGCATCTGTTGCAACTCACAGTCTG
GGGCATCAAGCAGCTCCAGGCAAGAATCCTGGCTGTGGAAAGATACCTAAAGGATCAACAGCTCCTGGGG
ATTTGGGGTTGCTCTGGAAAACTCATTTGCACCACTGCTGTGCCTTGGAATGCTAGTTGGAGTAATAAAT
CTCTGGAACAGATTTGGAATCACACGACCTGGATGGAGTGGGACAGAGAAATTAACAATTACACAAGCTT
AATACACTCCTTAATTGAAGAATCGCAAAACCAGCAAGAAAAGAATGAACAAGAATTATTGGAATTAGAT
AAATGGGCAAGTTTGTGGAATTGGTTTAACATAACAAATTGGCTGTGGTATATAAAATTATTCATAATGA
TAGTAGGAGGCTTGGTAGGTTTAAGAATAGTTTTTGCTGTACTTTCTATAGTGAATAGAGTTAGGCAGGG
ATATTCACCATTATCGTTTCAGACCCACCTCCCAACCCCGAGGGGACCCGACAGGCCCGAAGGAATAGAA
GAAGAAGGTGGAGAGAGAGACAGAGACAGATCCATTCGATTAGTGAACGGATCTCGACGGTATCGCCTTT
AAAAGAAAAGGGGGGATTGGGGGGTACAGTGCAGGGGAAAGAATAGTAGACATAATAGCAACAGACATAC
AAACTAAAGAATTACAAAAACAAATTACAAAAATTCAAAATTTTCGGGTTTATTACAGGGACAGCAGAGA
TCCAGTTTATCGATTGGCACGTATACTGAGTCATTAGGGACTTTCCAATGGGTTTTGCCCAGTACATAAG
GTCAATAGGGGTGAATCAACAGGAAAGTCCCATTGGAGCCAAGTACACTGAGTCAATAGGGACTTTCCAT
TGGGTTTTGCCCAGTACAAAAGGTCAATAGGGGGTGAGTCAATGGGTTTTTCCCATTATTGGCACGTACA
TAAGGTCAATAGGGGTGAGTCATTGGGTTTTTCCAGCCAATTTAATTATAACGCCATGTACTTTCCCACC
ATTGACGTCAATGGGCTATTGAAACTAATGCAACGTGACCTTTAAACGGTACTTTCCCATAGCTGATTAA
TGGGAAAGTACCGTTGTCGAGCCAATACACGTCAATGGGAAGTGAAAGGGCAGCCAAAACGTAACACCGC
CCCGGTTTTCCCCTGGAAATTCCATATTGGCACGCATTCTATTGGCTGAGCTGCGTTCTACGTGGGTATA
AGAGGCGCGACCAGCGTCCGTACCGTCGCAGTCTTCGGTCTGACCACCGTAGAACGCAGAAGCGCTTCGA
CTAGGGATAACAGGGTAATTGTTTGAATGAGGCTTCAGTACTTTACAGAATCGTTGCCTGCACATCTTGG
AAACACTTGCTGGGATTACTTCGACTTCTTAACCCAACAGAAGGCTCGAGAAGGTATATTGCTGTTGACA
GGATCCACATTAACAACTTTAAGTCCAGCAATTTGAGTTAAGGGTGTTGCTCTCAATGATTTCACTAATG
GTTCAATTTTTAATTTCTTTTCTTCTGGTTCAAAATTCAAGTTTCAAGTGAAAGTGTAATATGCACCCAT
TTCTTTCAATAAATCTTCTAAATAGTCCACTAATGTTTTATTTTGTTTTTTACAAAATCAAGCAGCCTCT
GCTATCAATATAGAACCTTGTATTCCATCTTTATCTCTAGCTGAGTCATCAATTACATATCCATAACTTT
CTTCATAAGCAAAAACAAAATTTAATCCGTTATCTTCTTCTTTAGCAATTTCTCTACCCATTCATTTCAA
TCCAGTTAAAGTTTTTACAATCTTAACTCCATATTTTTCCTGAGCGATTCTATCACCCAAATCACTTGTT
ACAAAACTTGAATATAGAGCCGGATTTTTTGGAATGCTATTTAAGCGTTTTAGATTTGATAATTTTCAAT
CAATTAAAATTGGTCCTGTTTGATTTCCATCTAATCTTACAAAATGACCATCATGTTTTATTGCCATTCC
AAATCTGTCAGCATCTGGGTCATTCATAATAATAATATCTGCATCATGTTTAATACCATATTCAAGCGGT
ATTTTTCATGCAGGATCAAATTCTGGATTTGGATTTACAACATTTTTCAATGTTTCATCTTCAAATGCAC
GATCTTCACCCTCAATAACGTTATATCCTGATTCACGTAATCTTTTTGGGGTAAATTTAGTTCCTGTTCC
ATTAACTGCGCTAAAAATAGGGCCCTGCCTCGGACTTCAAGGGGCTAGAATTCGAGCAATTATCTTGTTT
ACTAAAACTGAATACCTTGCTATCTCTTTGATACATTTTTACAAAGCTGAATTAAAATGGTATAAATTAA
ATCACTTTTTTCAATTCTACCGGGTAGGGGAGGCGCTTTTCCCAAGGCAGTCTGGAGCATGCGCTTTAGC
AGCCCCGCTGGGCACTTGGCGCTACACAAGTGGCCTCTGGCCTCGCACACATTCCACATCCACCGGTAGG
CGCCAACCGGCTCCGTTCTTTGGTGGCCCCTTCGCGCCACCTTCTACTCCTCCCCTAGTCAGGAAGTTCC
CCCCCGCCCCGCAGCTCGCGTCGTGCAGGACGTGACAAATGGAAGTAGCACGTCTCACTAGTCTCGTGCA
GATGGACAGCACCGCTGAGCAATGGAAGCGGGTAGGCCTTTGGGGCAGCGGCCAATAGCAGCTTTGCTCC
TTCGCTTTCTGGGCTCAGAGGCTGGGAAGGGGTGGGTCCGGGGGCGGGCTCAGGGGCGGGCTCAGGGGCG
GGGCGGGCGCCCGAAGGTCCTCCGGAGGCCCGGCATTCTGCACGCTTCAAAAGCGCACGTCTGCCGCGCT
GTTCTCCTCTTCCTCATCTCCGGGCCTTTCGACCTTTAATTAACCACCATGGATAGCACTGAGAACGTCA
TCAAGCCCTTCATGCGCTTCAAGGTGCACATGGAGGGCTCCGTGAACGGCCACGAGTTCGAGATCGAGGG
CGTGGGCGAGGGCAAGCCCTACGAGGGCACCCAGACCGCCAAGCTGCAAGTGACCAAGGGCGGCCCCCTG
CCCTTCGCCTGGGACATCCTGTCCCCCCAGTTCTTCTACGGCTCCAAGGCGTACATCAAGCACCCCGCCG
ACATCCCCGACTACCTCAAGCAGTCCTTCCCCGAGGGCTTCAAGTGGGAGCGCGTGATGAACTTCGAGGA
CGGCGGCGTGGTGACCGTGACCCAGGACTCATCCCTGCAAGACGGCACCCTCATCTACCACGTCAAGTTC
ATCGGCGTGAACTTCCCCTCCGACGGCCCCGTAATGCAGAAGAAAACTCTTGGCTGGGAGCCCTCCACTG
AGCGCAACTACCCCCGCGACGGCGTGCTGAAGGGCGAGAACCACATGGCGCTGAAGCTGAAGGGCGGCGG
CCACTACCTGTGTGAGTTCAAGTCCATCTACATGGCTAAGAAGCCCGTGAAGCTGCCCGGCTACCACTAC
GTGGACTACAAGCTCGACATCACCTCCCACAACGAGGACTACACCGTGGTGGAGCAGTACGAACGCGCCG
AGGCCCGCCACCACCTGTTCCAGTAGGTTTAAACATCAACCTCTGGATTACAAAATTTGTGAAAGATTGA
CTGGTATTCTTAACTATGTTGCTCCTTTTACGCTATGTGGATACGCTGCTTTAATGCCTTTGTATCATGC
TATTGCTTCCCGTATGGCTTTCATTTTCTCCTCCTTGTATAAATCCTGGTTGCTGTCTCTTTATGAGGAG
TTGTGGCCCGTTGTCAGGCAACGTGGCGTGGTGTGCACTGTGTTTGCTGACGCAACCCCCACTGGTTGGG
GCATTGCCACCACCTGTCAGCTCCTTTCCGGGACTTTCGCTTTCCCCCTCCCTATTGCCACGGCGGAACT
CATCGCCGCCTGCCTTGCCCGCTGCTGGACAGGGGCTCGGCTGTTGGGCACTGACAATTCCGTGGTGTTG
TCGGGGAAGCTGACGTCCTTTCCATGGCTGCTCGCCTGTGTTGCCACCTGGATTCTGCGCGGGACGTCCT
TCTGCTACGTCCCTTCGGCCCTCAATCCAGCGGACCTTCCTTCCCGCGGCCTGCTGCCGGCTCTGCGGCC
TCTTCCGCGTCTTCGCCTTCGCCCTCAGACGAGTCGGATCTCCCTTTGGGCCGCCTCCCCGCCTGGCCTG
CAGGGGTACCTTTAAGACCAATGACTTACAAGGCAGCTGTAGATCTTAGCCACTTTTTAAAAGAAAAGAG
GGGACTGGAAGGGCTAATTCACTCCCAACGAAGACAAGATATCCTTGATCTGTGGATCTACCACACACAA
GGCTACTTCCCTGATTAGCAGAACTACACACCAGGGCCAGGGGTCAGATATCCACTGACCTTTGGATGGT
GCTACAAGCTAGTACCAGTTGAGCCAGATAAGGTAGAAGAGGCCAATAAAGGAGAGAACACCAGCTTGTT
ACACCCTGTGAGCCTGCATGGGATGGATGACCCGGAGAGAGAAGTGTTAGAGTGGAGGTTTGACAGCCGC
CTAGCATTTCATCACGTGGCCCGAGAGCTGCATCCGGAGTACTTCAAGAACTGCTGATATCGAGCTTGCT
ACAAGGGACTTTCCGCTGGGGACTTTCCAGGGAGGCGTGGCCTGGGCGGGACTGGGGAGTGGCGAGCCCT
CAGATCCTGCATATAAGCAGCTGCTTTTTGCCTGTACTGGGTCTCTCTGGTTAGACCAGATCTGAGCCTG
GGAGCTCTCTGGCTAACTAGGGAACCCACTGCTTAAGCCTCAATAAAGCTTGCCTTGAGTGCTTCAAGTA
GTGTGTGCCCGTCTGTTGTGTGACTCTGGTAACTAGAGATCCCTCAGACCCTTTTAGTCAGTGTGGAAAA
TCTCTAGCAGTAGTAGTTCATGTCATCTTATTATTCAGTATTTATAACTTGCAAAGAAATGAATATCAGA
GAGTGAGAGGCCTTGACATTGCTAGCGTTTTACCGTCGACCTCTAGCTAGAGCTTGGCGTAATCATGGTC
ATAGCTGTTTCCTGTGTGAAATTGTTATCCGCTCACAATTCCACACAACATACGAGCCGGAAGCATAAAG
TGTAAAGCCTGGGGTGCCTAATGAGTGAGCTAACTCACATTAATTGCGTTGCGCTCACTGCCCGCTTTCC
AGTCGGGAAACCTGTCGTGCCAGCTGCATTAATGAATCGGCCAACGCGCGGGGAGAGGCGGTTTGCGTAT
TGGGCGCTCTTCCGCTTCCTCGCTCACTGACTCGCTGCGCTCGGTCGTTCGGCTGCGGCGAGCGGTATCA
GCTCACTCAAAGGCGGTAATACGGTTATCCACAGAATCAGGGGATAACGCAGGAAAGAACATGTGAGCAA
AAGGCCAGCAAAAGGCCAGGAACCGTAAAAAGGCCGCGTTGCTGGCGTTTTTCCATAGGCTCCGCCCCCC
TGACGAGCATCACAAAAATCGACGCTCAAGTCAGAGGTGGCGAAACCCGACAGGACTATAAAGATACCAG
GCGTTTCCCCCTGGAAGCTCCCTCGTGCGCTCTCCTGTTCCGACCCTGCCGCTTACCGGATACCTGTCCG
CCTTTCTCCCTTCGGGAAGCGTGGCGCTTTCTCATAGCTCACGCTGTAGGTATCTCAGTTCGGTGTAGGT
CGTTCGCTCCAAGCTGGGCTGTGTGCACGAACCCCCCGTTCAGCCCGACCGCTGCGCCTTATCCGGTAAC
TATCGTCTTGAGTCCAACCCGGTAAGACACGACTTATCGCCACTGGCAGCAGCCACTGGTAACAGGATTA
GCAGAGCGAGGTATGTAGGCGGTGCTACAGAGTTCTTGAAGTGGTGGCCTAACTACGGCTACACTAGAAG
AACAGTATTTGGTATCTGCGCTCTGCTGAAGCCAGTTACCTTCGGAAAAAGAGTTGGTAGCTCTTGATCC
GGCAAACAAACCACCGCTGGTAGCGGTGGTTTTTTTGTTTGCAAGCAGCAGATTACGCGCAGAAAAAAAG
GATCTCAAGAAGATCCTTTGATCTTTTCTACGGGGTCTGACGCTCAGTGGAACGAAAACTCACGTTAAGG
GATTTTGGTCATGAGATTATCAAAAAGGATCTTCACCTAGATCCTTTTAAATTAAAAATGAAGTTTTAAA
TCAATCTAAAGTATATATGAGTAAACTTGGTCTGACAGTTACCAATGCTTAATCAGTGAGGCACCTATCT
CAGCGATCTGTCTATTTCGTTCATCCATAGTTGCCTGACTCCCCGTCGTGTAGATAACTACGATACGGGA
GGGCTTACCATCTGGCCCCAGTGCTGCAATGATACCGCGAGACCCACGCTCACCGGCTCCAGATTTATCA
GCAATAAACCAGCCAGCCGGAAGGGCCGAGCGCAGAAGTGGTCCTGCAACTTTATCCGCCTCCATCCAGT
CTATTAATTGTTGCCGGGAAGCTAGAGTAAGTAGTTCGCCAGTTAATAGTTTGCGCAACGTTGTTGCCAT
TGCTACAGGCATCGTGGTGTCACGCTCGTCGTTTGGTATGGCTTCATTCAGCTCCGGTTCCCAACGATCA
AGGCGAGTTACATGATCCCCCATGTTGTGCAAAAAAGCGGTTAGCTCCTTCGGTCCTCCGATCGTTGTCA
GAAGTAAGTTGGCCGCAGTGTTATCACTCATGGTTATGGCAGCACTGCATAATTCTCTTACTGTCATGCC
ATCCGTAAGATGCTTTTCTGTGACTGGTGAGTACTCAACCAAGTCATTCTGAGAATAGTGTATGCGGCGA
CCGAGTTGCTCTTGCCCGGCGTCAATACGGGATAATACCGCGCCACATAGCAGAACTTTAAAAGTGCTCA
TCATTGGAAAACGTTCTTCGGGGCGAAAACTCTCAAGGATCTTACCGCTGTTGAGATCCAGTTCGATGTA
ACCCACTCGTGCACCCAACTGATCTTCAGCATCTTTTACTTTCACCAGCGTTTCTGGGTGAGCAAAAACA
GGAAGGCAAAATGCCGCAAAAAAGGGAATAAGGGCGACACGGAAATGTTGAATACTCATACTCTTCCTTT
TTCAATATTATTGAAGCATTTATCAGGGTTATTGTCTCATGAGCGGATACATATTTGAATGTATTTAGAA
AAATAAACAAATAGGGGTTCCGCGCACATTTCCCCGAAAAGTGCCACCTGACGTCGACGGATCGGGAGAT
CAACTTGTTTATTGCAGCTTATAATGGTTACAAATAAAGCAATAGCATCACAAATTTCACAAATAAAGCA
TTTTTTTCACTGCATTCTAGTTGTGGTTTGTCCAAACTCATCAATGTATCTTATCATGTCTGGATCAACT
GGATAACTCAAGCTAACCAAAATCATCCCAAACTTCCCACCCCATACCCTATTACCACTGCCAATTACCT
GTGGTTTCATTTACTCTAAACCTGTGATTCCTCTGAATTATTTTCATTTTAAAGAAATTGTATTTGTTAA
ATATGTACTACAAACTTAGTAGT
Features (pLannotate 1.2.2; 22 found; start..end, strand, type, name):
    377..634     +  LTR            5' LTR (truncated): truncated 5' long terminal repeat (LTR) from HIV-1
    681..806     +  misc_feature   HIV-1 Ψ: packaging signal of human immunodeficiency virus type 1
    790..1128    +  CDS            HIV-1 gag (fragment): gag protein from human immunodeficiency virus 1; gag
   1303..1536    +  misc_feature   RRE: The Rev response element (RRE) of HIV-1 allows for Rev-dependent mRNA export from the nucleus to the cytoplasm.
   1913..2013    +  CDS            Rev (fragment): human immunodeficiency virus 1 (HIV-1) Rev protein; rev; enhances nuclear export of unspliced and incompletely spliced viral mRNAs
   2028..2143    +  misc_feature   cPPT/CTS: central polypurine tract and central termination sequence of HIV-1 (lacking the first T)
   2185..2720    +  promoter       mCMV promoter: mouse cytomegalovirus (CMV) immediate early promoter
   3665..3788    +  ncRNA          3' miR-30a: sequence downstream of the 71-nt precursor of the human miR-30a microRNA (Zeng et al., 2002) miRNA
   3802..4301    +  promoter       PGK promoter: mouse phosphoglycerate kinase 1 promoter
   4319..4993    +  CDS            E2-Crimson: E2-Crimson is a basic (constitutively fluorescent) far red fluorescent protein published in 2009, derived from Discosoma sp.. It is reported to be a rapidly-maturing tetramer with low acid sensitivity.
   5005..5592    +  misc_feature   WPRE: woodchuck hepatitis virus posttranscriptional regulatory element
   5606..6004    +  CDS            nef (fragment): NEF_HV1BR - Experimental evidence at protein level: Swiss-Prot protein existence level 1. Extracellular Nef protein targets CD4(+) T-lymphocytes for apoptosis by interacting with CXCR4 surface receptors (PubMed:14990729). From Human immunodeficiency virus type 1 group M subtype B (isolate BRU/LAI) (HIV-1).
   6052..6309    +  LTR            5' LTR (truncated): truncated 5' long terminal repeat (LTR) from HIV-1
   6462..6478    -  protein_bind   lac operator: The lac repressor binds to the lac operator to inhibit transcription in E. coli. This inhibition can be relieved by adding lactose or isopropyl-β-D-thiogalactopyranoside (IPTG). lac repressor encoded by lacI
   6486..6516    -  promoter       lac promoter: promoter for the E. coli lac operon
   6531..6552    -  protein_bind   CAP binding site: CAP binding activates transcription in the presence of cAMP. E. coli catabolite activator protein
   6565..6657    -  CDS            lacI (fragment): lac repressor; lacI; The lac repressor binds to the lac operator to inhibit transcription in E. coli. This inhibition can be relieved by adding lactose or isopropyl-β-D-thiogalactopyranoside (IPTG).
   6840..7428    -  rep_origin     ori: high-copy-number ColE1/pMB1/pBR322/pUC origin of replication
   7599..8459    -  CDS            AmpR: β-lactamase; bla; confers resistance to ampicillin, carbenicillin, and related antibiotics
   8460..8564    -  promoter       AmpR promoter: bla
   8612..8746    +  polyA_signal   SV40 poly(A) signal: SV40 polyadenylation signal
   8913..329     +  CDS            nef (fragment) (across the origin): NEF_HV1BR - Experimental evidence at protein level: Swiss-Prot protein existence level 1. Extracellular Nef protein targets CD4(+) T-lymphocytes for apoptosis by interacting with CXCR4 surface receptors (PubMed:14990729). From Human immunodeficiency virus type 1 group M subtype B (isolate BRU/LAI) (HIV-1).
