[The description below was written by a language model from this plasmid's Addgene catalogue record and pLannotate feature annotations shown in this document.]
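Description:
LMAPEW is an HIV-1-based lentiviral vector built on the pLVX-Puro backbone and designed as an empty shRNAmir backbone for RNA interference. It is propagated in E. coli as a high-copy plasmid through a ColE1/pUC-type origin and selected with ampicillin via the β-lactamase gene. A recombination-deficient strain is the recorded host, as is usual for constructs with repeated LTRs. The viral framework comprises two LTR elements flanking the transfer cassette (both annotated by the software as truncated 5' LTRs), the Ψ packaging signal with an adjoining gag fragment, the Rev response element for Rev-dependent nuclear export of the genomic RNA, and the cPPT/CTS, which aids nuclear import of the reverse-transcribed genome. Fragments annotated as nef adjacent to the LTRs appear to be residual HIV-1 sequence rather than functional coding regions.

The payload has two transcription units. A mouse cytomegalovirus immediate early promoter drives the synthetic miR-AB insert, a microRNA-based scaffold into which shRNA sequences are placed so that they are processed through the endogenous miRNA pathway. The feature table recognises only the 3' miR-30a flanking sequence at the end of this region. About 900 nt between the promoter and that flank is unannotated, so its exact content cannot be stated from the record. Downstream, a mouse PGK promoter expresses the far-red fluorescent protein E2-Crimson, followed by a WPRE to enhance transcript stability and expression. No puromycin resistance gene is annotated despite the backbone name, so transduced cells would be tracked by fluorescence. The construct belongs to a toolkit for multicolour-barcoded multiplex RNAi at the single-cell level, in which the E2-Crimson reporter provides one colour channel.
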