Addgene plasmid #205656: LMAPEW
Purpose: shRNAmir backbone for RNA interference, with E2-Crimson reporter
Depositing lab: Dapeng Wang. Depositing organization: Shandong Medical and Pharmaceutical University. Publication: miR-AB, a miRNA-based shRNA viral toolkit for multicolor-barcoded multiplex RNAi at a single-cell level. Wang D, Xiu J, Zhao J, Luo J. EMBO Rep. 2022 Apr 5;23(4):e53691. doi: 10.15252/embr.202153691. Epub 2022 Feb 24. PubMed 35201651.
Backbone
  Vector backbone: pLVX-Puro
  Backbone manufacturer: Clontech
  Vector type: Lentiviral
Growth in bacteria
  Bacterial resistance: Ampicillin, 100 μg/mL
  Growth temperature: 37°C
  Growth strain: NEB Stable
  Copy number: High Copy
Gene/Insert
  Gene/Insert name: miR-AB
  Species: Synthetic
  Promoter: mCMV
  Cloning method: Restriction Enzyme; 5′ cloning site BamHI (unknown if destroyed); 3′ cloning site ApaI (unknown if destroyed)
  Sequencing primers: 3′ PGK Reverse: GCCAGAGGCCACTTGTGTAG
Terms and licenses: Academic/Nonprofit Terms; Industry Terms: Not Available to Industry
How to cite: LMAPEW was a gift from Dapeng Wang (Addgene plasmid # 205656 ; http://n2t.net/addgene:205656 ; RRID:Addgene_205656)
